>Addgene plasmid #157889 | pLG011 (DRT type 3) | addgene full sequence | sequence record 320175 | Addgene NGS Result
GAAGATCATCTTATTAATCAGATAAAATATTTCTAGATTTCAGTGCAATTTATCTCTTCAAATGTAGCAC
CTGAAGTCAGCCCCATACGATATAAGTTGTAATTCTCATGTTAGTCATGCCCCGCGCCCACCGGAAGGAG
CTGACTGGGTTGAAGGCTCTCAAGGGCATCGGTCGAGATCCCGGTGCCTAATGAGTGAGCTAACTTACAT
TAATTGCGTTGCGCATCTCAACTTCCCCAAATGTCCGTATTCATCCATAAATACCCTGATTTATAACAAT
TTTACCGTTTTTTAGTCCATCATCGTCCGCAGCCATCCAGTAGAATCCGATAAAGAATGTGTATAGGATT
GTGTATATGTTCCTGTTCGGTCATGGATTCCTATACACATGCCTTTAAACGATATGCAGATTCGCCGCGC
TAAGCCTGAAGATAAACCCTATACGCTTGGGGATGGGCAAGGCTTGTCATTGCTTATAGAACCTAATGGA
AGCAAGAGCTGGCGGTTCCGCTAACGCTAAGCCGGTAAACCCAAGATGATCTCGCTTGGCGTTTACCCAA
CGATCACTCTTGCCGATGCTCGTTCCCGTCGTGATGAAGCTCGAAAACTTGTGGCAGAAGGAAAGAACCC
TAGTGATGTTCGAAAAGAGCAAAAGCTGGCTCTGCAAGCAGAGTCAGAGAACGCCTTCGAAAAGATAGCC
AGAGAGTGGCATCAACTTAAATCTGCTAAATGGTCGGCAGGATATGCATCAGACATCATGGAAGCGTTTA
AGAACGACATTTTTCCTTATGTGGGAACAAGGCCTGTGAGTGAGATTAAACCGCTAGAGCTGCTGAACGT
ACTGCGTAAAATTGAGAAACGTGGTGCGTTGGAGAAAATGCGGAAAGTGCGTCAGCGTTGCTCTGAAGTG
TTTCGCTACGCAATTGCAACGGGTAGAGCGGAGTACAATCCTGCGGCAGATCTTTCCAGCGCTCTCGAAG
TGCACCAATCCAATCATTTCCCGTTCCTAAAAGCTGATGAGATACCCGAATTTCTGCGTGCCTTAGAGAG
TTACACCGGGAGTAAGCTTGTCCAGATAGCAACGAAATTACTGATGATTACGGGCGTGAGAACCATCGAA
TTACGCGCGGCATTATGGCAAGAATTTGATCTGGATAACGCTATTTGGGAAATTCCTGCTGAAAGGATGA
AAATGCGCAGGCCGCATCTTGTGCCATTGTCGACCCAAGCGTTAGATTTACTCCATGAACTCAAGATAAT
GACAGGGAACTATCGTTATGTTTTTCCAGGACGGAACGATCCGAACAAACCGATGAGCGAAGCTAGCATA
AATCAAGTTATCAAGCGTATCGGTTACGAAGGCCGACTCACTGGTCACGGGTTCAGACATATGTTATCAA
CAATTTTGCATGAAGAAGGTTTTCAATCAGCATTTATTGAAGTCCAATTAGCTCATGTTGATAGAAATAA
TATAAGAGGAACTTATAATCATGCCATATACCTTATGGAAAGGCAGAAGATGATGCAATGGTACAGTGAT
TATCTTCGCAAAAAAAAGGGGTTATAATATGTTAAACCAGTCATTTTCCGTTTCGAACTTAATTAAGCTT
TTAAAAAAAACCGATCCAAAAAGATACAAAATTGGTAGGAATTCAGCTGAATATAAAAAATATATAGCTG
ATAAAGTTAATGGCTCAATTGAAACATACTCATTTGGTTCGATCTCAAATTCAAGAATTAACAACAAAAA
TGTGTATATATTTAAAGATTTTATGGATGTACTTGTCGCCAGGAAAATAAATGATAACATTAAGCGTGTG
TATAGTGTTAAACAAAACAACAGACATGACATCATAAAAAAAGTAAATACAGTGTTAAGTGAGCCTGTAA
ATTATTATATTTACAGGCTGGATATTAAGAGTTTTTATGAATCAATAGATAAAAATATCGTTTTCCAAAG
AATTAATAATAACCCGATTATTTCTCATAATACTAAAAAATTTATCAATGGTCTTTTTAAACATAACGCT
TTCTCTGCAAATAACGGACTTCCCCGTGGTATGGGATTAAGTGCGACTTTATCAGAAATATTTATGGAGG
AATTTGATGCTGAGTTGGCGAGGCTGCCTGAAGTATTTTATGCTTCAAGATATGTGGATGATATCATAGT
TTTTTCATTCTATAAAATACCAGATTATAAAAATTATTTTTCAAGGATTTTACCAAATGGATTACATTTA
AATGAAAGAAAGTGCAGTGAGTATACCATAGAGGACACTTCAACTAAACATTCTGAAATTGAGTTTTTGG
GATATTCATTTATTATACACCATGGATTAAAAAATCAGCGTCGTCATGTTGTGATCAGAATTTCGGAGGA
GAAAATAAAGAAAATAAAAAGAAGGATTGCACTTGCGGTAAAAGATTACTCAAATAATTCTGATGCAGAA
CTCTTGAAGAAAAGAATAAAGTATTTAACTGGTAATATATTAGTAAACTCCAATAGTAATAAAACTGATG
CTTTATATAGTGGAATTTATTACAATTATCAACATTTAACTGATAAAACACAGCTCAAGGAACTTGATAT
ATTTAAGAATAGGATGCTATTTTCTTCAAAGGGCGAGGTGGGGAGAAAAATTTTAGCAGCAGGTCACAAC
TTATTAACTGCGCCTAAAAAATACTCATTTTTGGCTGGTTTTGAAAAACGGCTACTGTCTTCTTTTAAAC
GGGAAGATATTATTAAAATAAATAAGGTTTGGTGATTCATGAAAATTAAAATATCGAAGAGTGATTATAA
AAGAGTACTTCTCACGGATATTTTACCATATGAAGTCCCTATCCTTTTTTCTAACGAAGGTTTCTATAAG
TTAATTTCTGAAAATAAAGTTTTACCCGGAACATTTTCAGAAGGCCTTAAGCTGGATTCTTATACCATCC
CTTACTCCTATAAAATAAAAAAGGGGCTGGCGAGTTCTCGAAGCCTTGGCATTATACATCCTTCAACGCA
GTTAAGAATCTGTGATTTTTATGATAAGTATGAACATTTGATGGTTCATATGTGTACAAAAAGTCCGTTT
TCGCTACGTTATCCTAGCAAAATAGGGAGCTATTATTACGAAAAGGACTTCTTAAAAAGTAGAATAAATC
TAAAAGATGGTCTTGTACAATTTCATAATCATGGCTTTGATTCCCAAGAAACTTCCTCATCTTCCCATTT
TTCATATAAGAAATATCCTTTCATCTATAAGTTTTATGAGTCATATGAATTTCATAGATTGGAAAGGAAG
TTTAGGAAACTTTTAAAGCTTGATATTGCTAAGTGTTTTAGTCATATATATACACACAGCGTTTCATGGG
CTGTAAAATCTAAAGAATTCTCTAAGGTTAATAGAACTTATAACAGCTTTGAAGGTTGTTTGGATAAGCT
TTTTCAAGATGCCAATTATGGTGAAACAAATGGCATAATAATTGGGCCTGAATTTTCAAGGATATTTGCG
GAGATTATATTACAGCGCGTTGACTTGAATGTTGAGTCTCATTTGAATCTTGAGCCAGGCATAGTTAAAG
ATAAGAGCTATGCTATAAGACGTTACGTTGATGATTATTTTATATTTGCGGATGATGATGAAACATTTAA
GCTAATAGAATTTGTACTGGCAAATGAACTCGAAAAATATAAGCTTTATTTGAATGAATCTAAAAAGGAA
TTTATCGAGAGGCCATTCGTGACTGGAGCTACGATGGCTAAAAATGATATTGCAGAAATCATTGAGGATT
TATATGGATCGTTAATCCATACTGAGAAGTTGGATGAGTTAACAGCTATGGTTAATTTAAATCCAGACGT
CAAAATTCAGCCTGAAAATATGAATGACCTTTTTCCATTGAAAGGTGTGTGGAATAAAAAGCTACACGCG
GACAAATTTATAAAACGAATCAAAATTGCGGTTAGAAAAAACAATACCACATTTGATCTTGTTAGCTCAT
ACTTATTAAGTGCGATTAAGAGTAAGTTTTTCAAAGTAATTAGGCTGTTGAGGATGTTCGATCTGTCAGG
AAAAGAAGATATAACTTATAAATTCTTCTCAATATTCAATGAGGTGATTTTTTTTATTTATGCTATGGAT
TTTCGAGTCCGACAGACATACATAATTAGCCAAGTTATTTTGGAAATAAATTCATTTGCTAATAAGCAAG
CTTCAGACATTAGTGAAGTTATAAAAAAGAATACTTTTGATGAGCTTCTTATGTGCATGAAAAGCATGGG
TAATATTCATGAGAGGCCAGTGGAGTTATCTAACTTACTTATATGTATGAAAGGTTTGGGGGAGCAGTAT
AAACTCAATCCAGATGAATTTAAGGATTTGTTGGGTATTAGTGAGAATGAGTGTTTTTACGATTTAGAAT
ATTTTTCTATATGCAGCATGTTACACTATATAGGCGATGATGTTCTCTATCTAAAAATGAAAGAAGATAT
TGTCCTTGCTATACAGAGTTTGATAAGTGGTCGGAACGATATAAAAAAAGACACTGAAACATTTATGCTA
TTCCTTGATATGATGACGTGCCCATATCTTACAGTTAAGCATAAGAGAATAATTTATAGAACATATGTCG
AAGCAAATACAGGTCAAAAAAGATTTACGAATGCAGTAATTGATTCTGAAATTGATTCTTTAAAAAATAA
TGTAATCTTTTTTAACTGGTCTGGAGATGCTGATCTTGAGCACGTTCTTTATAAAAAAGAGTTGCGAACA
GCATATGAATAGTAGTATTTTAATTTCGTTAAAGGGTTGCGATGCCTAAGGTTTCGACCTGAAGCAGATA
CCGGAAGATCGGCTTTTGAATGTTCATCCGAAAGATATTCGCGATACGTTTTGAGGATGGACCGATTTAG
ACACACTATTGCCTTTTAGCTAAACAGGCCGCGAAAGCGGCCTTTTTAATGAATCAGATTTCCCCTCACC
GATCTCAATACTTCCCCTCAGCGTGCGCAGCCCCGCCCGCCTGCCCGCTTCGCTTAACAGACTGGTTTTC
ATGCACCCCTTAAATCGTCTCAGAAGCCACCACACAAGGGCTTTCGCGTCAAAAATGGCGCATGAGACTC
ATGCGTTTTCATGCGCCATAGATATGCACTCATACGCTCTCAGGCCAGCTAGGGAAAAAGCGTAAAAAAT
CCCGGTACTGGACCGAGACTTCGTGGGCGTATTTTGCTAACGCAATAACTAGCATAACCCCTTGGGGCCT
CTAAACGGGTCTTGAGGGGTTTTTTGCTGAAACCTCAGGCATTTGAGAAGCACACGGTCACACTGCTTCC
GGTAGTCAATAAACCGGTAAACCAGCAATAGACATAAGCGGCTATTTAACGACCCTGCCCTGAACCGACG
ACCGGGTCGAATTTGCTTTCGAATTTCTGCCATTCATCCGCTTATTATCACTTATTCAGGCGTAGCACCA
GGCGTTTAAGGGCACCAATAACTGCCTTAAAAAAATTACGCCCCGCCCTGCCACTCATCGCAATACTGTT
GTAATTCATTTAACATTCTGCCGACATGGAAGCCATCACAGACGGCATGATGAACCTGAATCGCCAGCGG
CATCAGCACCTTGTCGCCTTGCGTATAATATTTGCCCATAGTGAAAACGGGGGCGAAGAAGTTGTCCATA
TTGGCCACGTTTAAATCAAAACTGGTGAAACTCACCCAGGGATTGGCTGAGACGAAAAACATATTCTCAA
TAAACCCTTTAGGGAAATAGGCCAGGTTTTCACCGTAACACGCCACATCTTGCGAATATATGTGTAGAAA
CTGCCGGAAATCGTCGTGGTATTCACTCCAGAGCGATGAAAACGTTTCAGTTTGCTCATGGAAAACGGTG
TAACAAGGGTGAACACTATCCCATATCACCAGCTCACCGTCTTTCATCGCCATACGGAACTCTGGATGAG
CATTCATCAGGCGGGCAAGAATGTGAATAAAGGCCGGATAAAACTTGTGCTTATTTTTCTTTACGGTCTT
TAAAAAGGCCGTAATATCCAGCTGAACGGTCTGGTTATAGGTACATTGAGCAACTGACTGAAATGCCTCA
AAATGTTCTTTACGATGCCATTGGGATATATCAACGGTGGTATATCCAGTGATTTTTTTCTCCATTTTAG
CTTCCTTAGCTCCTGAAAATCTCGATAACTCAAAAAATACGCCCGGTAGTGATCTTATTTCATTATGGTG
AAAGTTGGAACCTCTTACGTGCCGATCAACGTCTCATTTTCGCCAAAAGTTGGCCCAGGGCTTCCCGGTA
TCAACAGGGACACCAGGATTTATTTATTCTGCGAAGTGATCTTCCGTCACAGGTATTTATTCGGCGCAAA
GTGCGTCGGGTGATGCTGCCAACTTACTGATTTAGTGTATGATGGTGTTTTTGAGGTGCTCCAGTGGCTT
CTGTTTCTATCAGCTGTCCCTCCTGTTCAGCTACTGACGGGGTGGTGCGTAACGGCAAAAGCACCGCCGG
ACATCAGCGCTAGCGGAGTGTATACTGGCTTACTATGTTGGCACTGATGAGGGTGTCAGTGAAGTGCTTC
ATGTGGCAGGAGAAAAAAGGCTGCACCGGTGCGTCAGCAGAATATGTGATACAGGATATATTCCGCTTCC
TCGCTCACTGACTCGCTACGCTCGGTCGTTCGACTGCGGCGAGCGGAAATGGCTTACGAACGGGGCGGAG
ATTTCCTGGAAGATGCCAGGAAGATACTTAACAGGGAAGTGAGAGGGCCGCGGCAAAGCCGTTTTTCCAT
AGGCTCCGCCCCCCTGACAAGCATCACGAAATCTGACGCTCAAATCAGTGGTGGCGAAACCCGACAGGAC
TATAAAGATACCAGGCGTTTCCCCCTGGCGGCTCCCTCGTGCGCTCTCCTGTTCCTGCCTTTCGGTTTAC
CGGTGTCATTCCGCTGTTATGGCCGCGTTTGTCTCATTCCACGCCTGACACTCAGTTCCGGGTAGGCAGT
TCGCTCCAAGCTGGACTGTATGCACGAACCCCCCGTTCAGTCCGACCGCTGCGCCTTATCCGGTAACTAT
CGTCTTGAGTCCAACCCGGAAAGACATGCAAAAGCACCACTGGCAGCAGCCACTGGTAATTGATTTAGAG
GAGTTAGTCTTGAAGTCATGCGCCGGTTAAGGCTAAACTGAAAGGACAAGTTTTGGTGACTGCGCTCCTC
CAAGCCAGTTACCTCGGTTCAAAGAGTTGGTAGCTCAGAGAACCTTCGAAAAACCGCCCTGCAAGGCGGT
TTTTTCGTTTTCAGAGCAAGAGATTACGCGCAGACCAAAACGATCTCAA
Features (pLannotate 1.2.2; 9 found; start..end, strand, type, name):
    112..176     -  CDS            TcR (fragment): tetracycline efflux protein; tet; confers resistance to tetracycline
    191..212     -  protein_bind   CAP binding site: CAP binding activates transcription in the presence of cAMP. E. coli catabolite activator protein
   4107..4123    +  rep_origin     SV40 ori (fragment): SV40 origin of replication
   5229..5276    +  terminator     T7 terminator: transcription terminator for bacteriophage T7 RNA polymerase
   5499..6155    -  CDS            cat: CAT_ECOLX - Experimental evidence at protein level: Swiss-Prot protein existence level 1. This enzyme is an effector of chloramphenicol resistance in bacteria. From Escherichia coli. This protein is used as a marker in many commonly used cloning vectors, such as pACYC184.
   6156..6258    -  promoter       cat promoter: promoter of the E. coli cat gene encoding chloramphenicol acetyltransferase
   6379..6522    +  mobile_element IS1 (fragment): prokaryotic transposable element IS1
   6641..6696    -  rep_origin     RSF ori (fragment): Plasmids containing the RSF 1030 origin of replication can be propagated in E. coli cells that contain additional plasmids with compatible origins.
   6784..7329    -  rep_origin     p15A ori: Plasmids containing the medium-copy-number p15A origin of replication can be propagated in E. coli cells that contain a second plasmid with the ColE1 origin.
