[The description below was written by a language model from this plasmid's Addgene catalogue record and pLannotate feature annotations shown in this document.]
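Description:
pLG011 (DRT type 3) is a bacterial expression plasmid built on the pACYC184 backbone that carries a candidate antiviral defense system for study in Escherichia coli. It replicates from the p15A origin, which gives a low-to-medium copy number and is compatible with ColE1-type plasmids in the same cell. Selection is with chloramphenicol through the cat gene driven by its own promoter. Only a short fragment of the tetracycline efflux gene remains, consistent with the insert having replaced or disrupted the TcR region of pACYC184, so tetracycline selection should not be expected. The total annotated sequence is 7,329 nt.

The payload is a roughly 5 kb segment from E. coli ECOR12 encoding the DRT type 3 system, described in the record as "RT + RT", meaning two reverse transcriptase genes that together make up this defense-associated reverse transcriptase locus. The automated feature table does not annotate these open reading frames or any promoter driving them, and the record does not state how they are expressed. The insert presumably occupies the largely unannotated stretch between the TcR remnant and a T7 terminator that lies downstream, ahead of the cat cassette. The very short SV40 ori hit within that region, the small RSF ori fragment next to p15A, and the CAP binding site are most likely incidental sequence matches or backbone remnants rather than functional elements. The IS1 fragment is likewise probably backbone-derived.

The stated purpose is to express the DRT type 3 defense system. This fits heterologous reconstitution in a laboratory E. coli host to test whether the system protects against bacteriophage infection.
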