Addgene plasmid #157889: pLG011 (DRT type 3)
Purpose: Expresses the DRT type 3 defense system
Depositing lab: Feng Zhang. Depositing organization: Broad Institute. Publication: Diverse enzymatic activities mediate antiviral immunity in prokaryotes. Gao L, Altae-Tran H, Bohning F, Makarova KS, Segel M, Schmid-Burgk JL, Koob J, Wolf YI, Koonin EV, Zhang F. Science. 2020 Aug 28;369(6507):1077-1084. doi: 10.1126/science.aba0372. PubMed 32855333.
Backbone
  Vector backbone: pACYC184
  Vector type: Bacterial Expression
Growth in bacteria
  Bacterial resistance: Chloramphenicol, 25 μg/mL
  Growth temperature: 37°C
  Growth strain: NEB Stable
  Copy number: Low Copy
Gene/Insert
  Gene/Insert name: DRT type 3 (RT + RT)
  Species: Escherichia coli ECOR12
  Insert size (bp): 4995
Terms and licenses: Academic/Nonprofit Terms; Industry Terms: Not Available to Industry
How to cite: pLG011 (DRT type 3) was a gift from Feng Zhang (Addgene plasmid # 157889 ; http://n2t.net/addgene:157889 ; RRID:Addgene_157889)
